Addgene plasmid #32635: pSADdeltaG-GFP-F2
Depositing lab: Edward Callaway. Depositing organization: Salk Institute for Biological Studies. Publication: New rabies virus variants for monitoring and manipulating activity and gene expression in defined neural circuits. Osakada F, Mori T, Cetin AH, Marshel JH, Virgen B, Callaway EM. Neuron. 2011 Aug 25;71(4):617-31. 10.1016/j.neuron.2011.07.005 PubMed 21867879.
Backbone
  Vector backbone: pSADdeltaG
  Backbone manufacturer: Addgene plasmid 32634
  Backbone size w/o insert (bp): 15428
  Vector type: Mammalian Expression ; Rabies virus
  Selectable markers: Neomycin (select with G418)
Growth in bacteria
  Bacterial resistance: Ampicillin, 100 μg/mL
  Growth temperature: 37°C
  Growth strain: DH5alpha
  Copy number: High Copy
Gene/Insert
  Gene/Insert name: GFP
  Insert size (bp): 700
  Promoter: CMV
  Cloning method: Restriction Enzyme; 5′ cloning site NA (unknown if destroyed); 3′ cloning site NA (unknown if destroyed)
  Sequencing primers: 5′ CMV-F; 3′ BGH-rev
Terms and licenses: Academic/Nonprofit Terms; Industry Terms: Not Available to Industry
How to cite: pSADdeltaG-GFP-F2 was a gift from Edward Callaway (Addgene plasmid # 32635 ; http://n2t.net/addgene:32635 ; RRID:Addgene_32635)
