[The description below was written by a language model from this plasmid's Addgene catalogue record and the feature table of its GenBank file.]
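Description:
pSADdeltaG-GFP-F2 is a rabies virus genomic plasmid built on the pSADdeltaG backbone. Its catalogue entry classes it as a mammalian expression/rabies virus vector, and the name indicates a SAD-strain genome with the glycoprotein (G) gene deleted. The sequenced record is a 15.8 kb circular plasmid. It is propagated in E. coli at high copy from a ColE1/pUC-type origin under ampicillin selection (AmpR, beta-lactamase) and also carries an f1 origin. For mammalian selection the records disagree. The catalogue lists neomycin/G418, whereas the feature table annotates a BleoR (Sh ble, Zeocin/bleomycin resistance) cassette driven by SV40 early and EM7 promoters with an SV40 poly(A) signal, and shows no neomycin resistance gene. The SV40 promoter region also contains the SV40 origin.

The payload lies in the roughly 11 kb between a CMV enhancer/promoter with an adjacent T7 promoter and a bGH polyadenylation signal. Most of this span is unannotated and presumably corresponds to the viral genomic cDNA, although the individual rabies genes are not marked in the table. Within it sits an EGFP coding sequence (mammalian codon-optimised, preceded by a Kozak consensus), consistent with the listed GFP insert, which is expected to occupy the position of the deleted G gene. A short "Factor Xa site" annotated further downstream is probably a chance sequence match rather than a designed element. The CMV and T7 promoters offer two routes for transcribing the full-length viral RNA in transfected cells. Constructs of this type are used to recover G-deleted, GFP-expressing rabies virus when the viral proteins are supplied in trans. The associated publication describes rabies variants for monitoring and manipulating defined neural circuits. The record does not explain what "F2" means.
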