LOCUS       Exported 15841 bp ds-DNA circular SYN 12-MAY-2021
DEFINITION  synthetic circular DNA
ACCESSION   .
VERSION     .
KEYWORDS    pSADdeltaG-GFP-F2
SOURCE      synthetic DNA construct
  ORGANISM  synthetic DNA construct
REFERENCE   1 (bases 1 to 15841)
  AUTHORS   Osakada F, Mori T, Cetin AH, Marshel JH, Virgen B, Callaway EM
  TITLE     New rabies virus variants for monitoring and manipulating activity
            and gene expression in defined neural circuits.
  JOURNAL   Neuron. 2011 Aug 25;71(4):617-31.
  PUBMED    21867879
REFERENCE   2 (bases 1 to 15841)
  AUTHORS   .
  TITLE     Direct Submission
  JOURNAL   Exported May 12, 2021 from SnapGene Server 1.1.58
            http://www.snapgene.com
FEATURES             Location/Qualifiers
     source          1..15841
                     /organism="synthetic DNA construct"
                     /mol_type="other DNA"
     enhancer        1..380
                     /label=CMV enhancer
                     /note="human cytomegalovirus immediate early enhancer"
     promoter        381..584
                     /label=CMV promoter
                     /note="human cytomegalovirus (CMV) immediate early
                     promoter"
     primer_bind     535..555
                     /label=CMV-F
                     /note="Human CMV immediate early promoter, forward primer"
     primer_bind     629..648
                     /label=T7
                     /note="T7 promoter, forward primer"
     promoter        629..647
                     /label=T7 promoter
                     /note="promoter for bacteriophage T7 RNA polymerase"
     regulatory      4043..4052
                     /regulatory_class="other"
                     /note="vertebrate consensus sequence for strong initiation
                     of translation (Kozak, 1987)"
     CDS             4049..4768
                     /codon_start=1
                     /product="the original enhanced GFP (Yang et al., 1996)"
                     /label=EGFP
                     /note="mammalian codon-optimized"
                     /translation="MVSKGEELFTGVVPILVELDGDVNGHKFSVSGEGEGDATYGKLTL
                     KFICTTGKLPVPWPTLVTTLTYGVQCFSRYPDHMKQHDFFKSAMPEGYVQERTIFFKDD
                     GNYKTRAEVKFEGDTLVNRIELKGIDFKEDGNILGHKLEYNYNSHNVYIMADKQKNGIK
                     VNFKIRHNIEDGSVQLADHYQQNTPIGDGPVLLPNNHYLSTQSALSKDPNEKRDHMVLL
                     EFVTAAGITLGMDELYK"
     primer_bind     complement(4094..4115)
                     /label=EGFP-N
                     /note="EGFP, reverse primer"
     primer_bind     complement(4355..4374)
                     /label=EXFP-R
                     /note="For distinguishing EGFP variants, reverse primer"
     primer_bind     4702..4723
                     /label=EGFP-C
                     /note="EGFP, forward primer"
     CDS             6506..6517
                     /codon_start=1
                     /product="Factor Xa recognition and cleavage site"
                     /label=Factor Xa site
                     /translation="IEGR"
     primer_bind     complement(11615..11632)
                     /label=BGH-rev
                     /note="Bovine growth hormone terminator, reverse primer.
                     Also called BGH reverse"
     polyA_signal    11621..11845
                     /label=bGH poly(A) signal
                     /note="bovine growth hormone polyadenylation signal"
     rep_origin      11891..12319
                     /direction=RIGHT
                     /label=f1 ori
                     /note="f1 bacteriophage origin of replication; arrow
                     indicates direction of (+) strand synthesis"
     primer_bind     complement(11978..11997)
                     /label=F1ori-R
                     /note="F1 origin, reverse primer"
     primer_bind     12188..12209
                     /label=F1ori-F
                     /note="F1 origin, forward primer"
     primer_bind     complement(12328..12348)
                     /label=pBABE 3'
                     /note="SV40 enhancer, reverse primer for pBABE vectors"
     promoter        12333..12662
                     /label=SV40 promoter
                     /note="SV40 enhancer and early promoter"
     rep_origin      12513..12648
                     /label=SV40 ori
                     /note="SV40 origin of replication"
     primer_bind     12575..12594
                     /label=SV40pro-F
                     /note="SV40 promoter/origin, forward primer"
     promoter        12710..12757
                     /label=EM7 promoter
                     /note="synthetic bacterial promoter "
     CDS             12776..13150
                     /codon_start=1
                     /gene="Sh ble from Streptoalloteichus hindustanus"
                     /product="antibiotic-binding protein"
                     /label=BleoR
                     /note="confers resistance to bleomycin, phleomycin, and
                     Zeocin(TM)"
                     /translation="MAKLTSAVPVLTARDVAGAVEFWTDRLGFSRDFVEDDFAGVVRDD
                     VTLFISAVQDQVVPDNTLAWVWVRGLDELYAEWSEVVSTNFRDASGPAMTEIGEQPWGR
                     EFALRDPAGNCVHFVAEEQD"
     polyA_signal    13280..13401
                     /label=SV40 poly(A) signal
                     /note="SV40 polyadenylation signal"
     primer_bind     complement(13317..13336)
                     /label=SV40pA-R
                     /note="SV40 polyA, reverse primer"
     primer_bind     13371..13390
                     /label=EBV-rev
                     /note="SV40 polyA terminator, reverse primer"
     primer_bind     complement(13450..13466)
                     /label=M13 rev
                     /note="common sequencing primer, one of multiple similar
                     variants"
     primer_bind     complement(13450..13466)
                     /label=M13 Reverse
                     /note="In lacZ gene. Also called M13-rev"
     primer_bind     complement(13463..13485)
                     /label=M13/pUC Reverse
                     /note="In lacZ gene"
     protein_bind    13474..13490
                     /label=lac operator
                     /bound_moiety="lac repressor encoded by lacI"
                     /note="The lac repressor binds to the lac operator to
                     inhibit transcription in E. coli. This inhibition can be
                     relieved by adding lactose or
                     isopropyl-beta-D-thiogalactopyranoside (IPTG)."
     promoter        complement(13498..13528)
                     /label=lac promoter
                     /note="promoter for the E. coli lac operon"
     protein_bind    13543..13564
                     /label=CAP binding site
                     /bound_moiety="E. coli catabolite activator protein"
                     /note="CAP binding activates transcription in the presence
                     of cAMP."
     primer_bind     complement(13681..13698)
                     /label=L4440
                     /note="L4440 vector, forward primer"
     rep_origin      complement(13852..14440)
                     /direction=LEFT
                     /label=ori
                     /note="high-copy-number ColE1/pMB1/pBR322/pUC origin of
                     replication"
     primer_bind     complement(13932..13951)
                     /label=pBR322ori-F
                     /note="pBR322 origin, forward primer"
     CDS             complement(14611..15471)
                     /codon_start=1
                     /gene="bla"
                     /product="beta-lactamase"
                     /label=AmpR
                     /note="confers resistance to ampicillin, carbenicillin, and
                     related antibiotics"
                     /translation="MSIQHFRVALIPFFAAFCLPVFAHPETLVKVKDAEDQLGARVGYI
                     ELDLNSGKILESFRPEERFPMMSTFKVLLCGAVLSRIDAGQEQLGRRIHYSQNDLVEYS
                     PVTEKHLTDGMTVRELCSAAITMSDNTAANLLLTTIGGPKELTAFLHNMGDHVTRLDRW
                     EPELNEAIPNDERDTTMPVAMATTLRKLLTGELLTLASRQQLIDWMEADKVAGPLLRSA
                     LPAGWFIADKSGAGERGSRGIIAALGPDGKPSRIVVIYTTGSQATMDERNRQIAEIGAS
                     LIKHW"
     primer_bind     15234..15253
                     /label=Amp-R
                     /note="Ampicillin resistance gene, reverse primer"
     promoter        complement(15472..15576)
                     /gene="bla"
                     /label=AmpR promoter
     primer_bind     complement(15651..15670)
                     /label=pRS-marker
                     /note="pRS vectors, use to sequence yeast selectable
                     marker"
ORIGIN
        1 gacattgatt attgactagt tattaatagt aatcaattac ggggtcatta gttcatagcc
       61 catatatgga gttccgcgtt acataactta cggtaaatgg cccgcctggc tgaccgccca
      121 acgacccccg cccattgacg tcaataatga cgtatgttcc catagtaacg ccaataggga
      181 ctttccattg acgtcaatgg gtggagtatt tacggtaaac tgcccacttg gcagtacatc
      241 aagtgtatca tatgccaagt acgcccccta ttgacgtcaa tgacggtaaa tggcccgcct
      301 ggcattatgc ccagtacatg accttatggg actttcctac ttggcagtac atctacgtat
      361 tagtcatcgc tattaccatg gtgatgcggt tttggcagta catcaatggg cgtggatagc
      421 ggtttgactc acggggattt ccaagtctcc accccattga cgtcaatggg agtttgtttt
      481 ggcaccaaaa tcaacgggac tttccaaaat gtcgtaacaa ctccgcccca ttgacgcaaa
      541 tgggcggtag gcgtgtacgg tgggaggtct atataagcag agctctctgg ctaactagag
      601 aacccactgc ttactggctt atcgaaatta atacgactca ctatagggag acccaagctg
      661 gctagattaa gcgtctgatg agtccgtgag gacgaaaccc ggagtcccgg gtcacgctta
      721 acaaccagat caaagaaaaa acagacattg tcaattgcaa agcaaaaatg taacacccct
      781 acaatggatg ccgacaagat tgtattcaaa gtcaataatc aggtggtctc tttgaagcct
      841 gagattatcg tggatcaata tgagtacaag taccctgcca tcaaagattt gaaaaagccc
      901 tgtataaccc taggaaaggc tcccgattta aataaagcat acaagtcagt tttgtcaggc
      961 atgagcgccg ccaaacttaa tcctgacgat gtatgttcct atttggcagc ggcaatgcag
     1021 ttttttgagg ggacatgtcc ggaagactgg accagctatg gaattgtgat tgcacgaaaa
     1081 ggagataaga tcaccccagg ttctctggtg gagataaaac gtactgatgt agaagggaat
     1141 tgggctctga caggaggcat ggaactgaca agagacccca ctgtccctga gcatgcgtcc
     1201 ttagtcggtc ttctcttgag tctgtatagg ttgagcaaaa tatccgggca aaacactggt
     1261 aactataaga caaacattgc agacaggata gagcagattt ttgagacagc cccttttgtt
     1321 aaaatcgtgg aacaccatac tctaatgaca actcacaaaa tgtgtgctaa ttggagtact
     1381 ataccaaact tcagattttt ggccggaacc tatgacatgt ttttctcccg gattgagcat
     1441 ctatattcag caatcagagt gggcacagtt gtcactgctt atgaagactg ttcaggactg
     1501 gtatcattta ctgggttcat aaaacaaatc aatctcaccg ctagagaggc aatactatat
     1561 ttcttccaca agaactttga ggaagagata agaagaatgt ttgagccagg gcaggagaca
     1621 gctgttcctc actcttattt catccacttc cgttcactag gcttgagtgg gaaatctcct
     1681 tattcatcaa atgctgttgg tcacgtgttc aatctcattc actttgtagg atgctatatg
     1741 ggtcaagtca gatccctaaa tgcaacggtt attgctgcat gtgctcctca tgaaatgtct
     1801 gttctagggg gctatctggg agaggaattc ttcgggaaag ggacatttga aagaagattc
     1861 ttcagagatg agaaagaact tcaagaatac gaggcggctg aactgacaaa gactgacgta
     1921 gcactggcag atgatggaac tgtcaactct gacgacgagg actacttttc aggtgaaacc
     1981 agaagtccgg aggctgttta tactcgaatc atgatgaatg gaggtcgact aaagagatct
     2041 cacatacgga gatatgtctc agtcagttcc aatcatcaag cccgtccaaa ctcattcgcc
     2101 gagtttctaa acaagacata ttcgagtgac tcataagaag ttgaataaca aaatgccgga
     2161 aatctacgga ttgtgtatat ccatcatgaa aaaaactaac acccctcctt tcgaaccatc
     2221 ccaaacatga gcaagatctt tgtcaatcct agtgctatta gagccggtct ggccgatctt
     2281 gagatggctg aagaaactgt tgatctgatc aatagaaata tcgaagacaa tcaggctcat
     2341 ctccaagggg aacccataga ggtggacaat ctccctgagg atatggggcg acttcacctg
     2401 gatgatggaa aatcgcccaa ccatggtgag atagccaagg tgggagaagg caagtatcga
     2461 gaggactttc agatggatga aggagaggat cctagcttcc tgttccagtc atacctggaa
     2521 aatgttggag tccaaatagt cagacaaatg aggtcaggag agagatttct caagatatgg
     2581 tcacagaccg tagaagagat tatatcctat gtcgcggtca actttcccaa ccctccagga
     2641 aagtcttcag aggataaatc aacccagact actggccgag agctcaagaa ggagacaaca
     2701 cccactcctt ctcagagaga aagccaatca tcgaaagcca ggatggcggc tcaaattgct
     2761 tctggccctc cagcccttga atggtcggct accaatgaag aggatgatct atcagtggag
     2821 gctgagatcg ctcaccagat tgcagaaagt ttctccaaaa aatataagtt tccctctcga
     2881 tcctcaggga tactcttgta taattttgag caattgaaaa tgaaccttga tgatatagtt
     2941 aaagaggcaa aaaatgtacc aggtgtgacc cgtttagccc atgacgggtc caaactcccc
     3001 ctaagatgtg tactgggatg ggtcgctttg gccaactcta agaaattcca gttgttagtc
     3061 gaatccgaca agctgagtaa aatcatgcaa gatgacttga atcgctatac atcttgctaa
     3121 ccgaacctct cccctcagtc cctctagaca ataaaatccg agatgtccca aagtcaacat
     3181 gaaaaaaaca ggcaacacca ctgataaatc gatgaacctc ctacgtaaga tagtgaaaaa
     3241 ccgcagggac gaggacactc aaaaatcctc tcccgcgtca gcccctctgg atgacgatga
     3301 cttgtggctt ccaccccctg aatacgtccc gctgaaagaa cttacaggca agaagaacat
     3361 gaggaacttt tgtatcaacg gaagggttaa agtgtgtagc ccgaatggtt actcgttcag
     3421 gatcctgcgg cacattctga aatcattcga cgagatatat tctgggaatc ataggatgat
     3481 cgggttagtc aaagtggtta ttggactggc tttgtcagga tctccagtcc ctgagggcct
     3541 gaactgggta tacaaattga ggagaacctt tatcttccag tgggctgatt ccaggggccc
     3601 tcttgaaggg gaggagttgg aatactctca ggagatcact tgggatgatg atactgagtt
     3661 cgtcggattg caaataagag tgattgcaaa acagtgtcat atccagggca gagtctggtg
     3721 tatcaacatg aacccgagag catgtcaact atggtctgac atgtctcttc agacacaaag
     3781 gtccgaagag gacaaagatt cctctctgct tctagaataa cgtacgtcag attatatccc
     3841 gcaaatttat cacttgttta cctctggagg agagaacata tgggctcaac tccaaccctt
     3901 gggagcaata taacaaaaaa catgttatgg tgccattaaa ccgctgcatt tcatcaaagt
     3961 caagttgatt acctttacat tttgatcctc ttggatgtga aaaaaactat taacatccct
     4021 caaaggacct gcaggatcca tcgccaccat ggtgagcaag ggcgaggagc tgttcaccgg
     4081 ggtggtgccc atcctggtcg agctggacgg cgacgtaaac ggccacaagt tcagcgtgtc
     4141 cggcgagggc gagggcgatg ccacctacgg caagctgacc ctgaagttca tctgcaccac
     4201 cggcaagctg cccgtgccct ggcccaccct cgtgaccacc ctgacctacg gcgtgcagtg
     4261 cttcagccgc taccccgacc acatgaagca gcacgacttc ttcaagtccg ccatgcccga
     4321 aggctacgtc caggagcgca ccatcttctt caaggacgac ggcaactaca agacccgcgc
     4381 cgaggtgaag ttcgagggcg acaccctggt gaaccgcatc gagctgaagg gcatcgactt
     4441 caaggaggac ggcaacatcc tggggcacaa gctggagtac aactacaaca gccacaacgt
     4501 ctatatcatg gccgacaagc agaagaacgg catcaaggtg aacttcaaga tccgccacaa
     4561 catcgaggac ggcagcgtgc agctcgccga ccactaccag cagaacaccc ccatcggcga
     4621 cggccccgtg ctgctgccca acaaccacta cctgagcacc cagtccgccc tgagcaaaga
     4681 ccccaacgag aagcgcgatc acatggtcct gctggagttc gtgaccgccg ccgggatcac
     4741 tctcggcatg gacgagctgt acaagtaaag cggccgaccc gcggtagctt ttcagtcgag
     4801 aaaaaaacat tagatcagaa gaacaactgg caacacttct caacctgaga cttacttcaa
     4861 gatgctcgat cctggagagg tctatgatga ccctattgac ccaatcgagt tagaggctga
     4921 acccagagga acccccattg tccccaacat cttgaggaac tctgactaca atctcaactc
     4981 tcctttgata gaagatcctg ctagactaat gttagaatgg ttaaaaacag ggaatagacc
     5041 ttatcggatg actctaacag acaattgctc caggtctttc agagttttga aagattattt
     5101 caagaaggta gatttgggtt ctctcaaggt gggcggaatg gctgcacagt caatgatttc
     5161 tctctggtta tatggtgccc actctgaatc caacaggagc cggagatgta taacagactt
     5221 ggcccatttc tattccaagt cgtcccccat agagaagctg ttgaatctca cgctaggaaa
     5281 tagagggctg agaatccccc cagagggagt gttaagttgc cttgagaggg ttgattatga
     5341 taatgcattt ggaaggtatc ttgccaacac gtattcctct tacttgttct tccatgtaat
     5401 caccttatac atgaacgccc tagactggga tgaagaaaag accatcctag cattatggaa
     5461 agatttaacc tcagtggaca tcgggaagga cttggtaaag ttcaaagacc aaatatgggg
     5521 actgctgatc gtgacaaagg actttgttta ctcccaaagt tccaattgtc tttttgacag
     5581 aaactacaca cttatgctaa aagatctttt cttgtctcgc ttcaactcct taatggtctt
     5641 gctctctccc ccagagcccc gatactcaga tgacttgata tctcaactat gccagctgta
     5701 cattgctggg gatcaagtct tgtctatgtg tggaaactcc ggctatgaag tcatcaaaat
     5761 attggagcca tatgtcgtga atagtttagt ccagagagca gaaaagttta ggcctctcat
     5821 tcattccttg ggagactttc ctgtatttat aaaagacaag gtaagtcaac ttgaagagac
     5881 gttcggtccc tgtgcaagaa ggttctttag ggctctggat caattcgaca acatacatga
     5941 cttggttttt gtgtttggct gttacaggca ttgggggcac ccatatatag attatcgaaa
     6001 gggtctgtca aaactatatg atcaggttca ccttaaaaaa atgatagata agtcctacca
     6061 ggagtgctta gcaagcgacc tagccaggag gatccttaga tggggttttg ataagtactc
     6121 caagtggtat ctggattcaa gattcctagc ccgagaccac cccttgactc cttatatcaa
     6181 aacccaaaca tggccaccca aacatattgt agacttggtg ggggatacat ggcacaagct
     6241 cccgatcacg cagatctttg agattcctga atcaatggat ccgtcagaaa tattggatga
     6301 caaatcacat tctttcacca gaacgagact agcttcttgg ctgtcagaaa accgaggggg
     6361 gcctgttcct agcgaaaaag ttattatcac ggccctgtct aagccgcctg tcaatccccg
     6421 agagtttctg aggtctatag acctcggagg attgccagat gaagacttga taattggcct
     6481 caagccaaag gaacgggaat tgaagattga aggtcgattc tttgctctaa tgtcatggaa
     6541 tctaagattg tattttgtca tcactgaaaa actcttggcc aactacatct tgccactttt
     6601 tgacgcgctg actatgacag acaacctgaa caaggtgttt aaaaagctga tcgacagggt
     6661 caccgggcaa gggcttttgg actattcaag ggtcacatat gcatttcacc tggactatga
     6721 aaagtggaac aaccatcaaa gattagagtc aacagaggat gtattttctg tcctagatca
     6781 agtgtttgga ttgaagagag tgttttctag aacacacgag ttttttcaaa aggcctggat
     6841 ctattattca gacagatcag acctcatcgg gttacgggag gatcaaatat actgcttaga
     6901 tgcgtccaac ggcccaacct gttggaatgg ccaggatggc gggctagaag gcttacggca
     6961 gaagggctgg agtctagtca gcttattgat gatagataga gaatctcaaa tcaggaacac
     7021 aagaaccaaa atactagctc aaggagacaa ccaggtttta tgtccgacat acatgttgtc
     7081 gccagggcta tctcaagagg ggctcctcta tgaattggag agaatatcaa ggaatgcact
     7141 ttcgatatac agagccgtcg aggaaggggc atctaagcta gggctgatca tcaagaaaga
     7201 agagaccatg tgtagttatg acttcctcat ctatggaaaa acccctttgt ttagaggtaa
     7261 catattggtg cctgagtcca aaagatgggc cagagtctct tgcgtctcta atgaccaaat
     7321 agtcaacctc gccaatataa tgtcgacagt gtccaccaat gcgctaacag tggcacaaca
     7381 ctctcaatct ttgatcaaac cgatgaggga ttttctgctc atgtcagtac aggcagtctt
     7441 tcactacctg ctatttagcc caatcttaaa gggaagagtt tacaagattc tgagcgctga
     7501 aggggagagc tttctcctag ccatgtcaag gataatctat ctagatcctt ctttgggagg
     7561 gatatctgga atgtccctcg gaagattcca tatacgacag ttctcagacc ctgtctctga
     7621 agggttatcc ttctggagag agatctggtt aagctcccaa gagtcctgga ttcacgcgtt
     7681 gtgtcaagag gctggaaacc cagatcttgg agagagaaca ctcgagagct tcactcgcct
     7741 tctagaagat ccgaccacct taaatatcag aggaggggcc agtcctacca ttctactcaa
     7801 ggatgcaatc agaaaggctt tatatgacga ggtggacaag gtggaaaatt cagagtttcg
     7861 agaggcaatc ctgttgtcca agacccatag agataatttt atactcttct taatatctgt
     7921 tgagcctctg tttcctcgat ttctcagtga gctattcagt tcgtcttttt tgggaatccc
     7981 cgagtcaatc attggattga tacaaaactc ccgaacgata agaaggcagt ttagaaagag
     8041 tctctcaaaa actttagaag aatccttcta caactcagag atccacggga ttagtcggat
     8101 gacccagaca cctcagaggg ttgggggggt gtggccttgc tcttcagaga gggcagatct
     8161 acttagggag atctcttggg gaagaaaagt ggtaggcacg acagttcctc acccttctga
     8221 gatgttggga ttacttccca agtcctctat ttcttgcact tgtggagcaa caggaggagg
     8281 caatcctaga gtttctgtat cagtactccc gtcctttgat cagtcatttt tttcacgagg
     8341 ccccctaaag ggatacttgg gctcgtccac ctctatgtcg acccagctat tccatgcatg
     8401 ggaaaaagtc actaatgttc atgtggtgaa gagagctcta tcgttaaaag aatctataaa
     8461 ctggttcatt actagagatt ccaacttggc tcaagctcta attaggaaca ttatgtctct
     8521 gacaggccct gatttccctc tagaggaggc ccctgtcttc aaaaggacgg ggtcagcctt
     8581 gcataggttc aagtctgcca gatacagcga aggagggtat tcttctgtct gcccgaacct
     8641 cctctctcat atttctgtta gtacagacac catgtctgat ttgacccaag acgggaagaa
     8701 ctacgatttc atgttccagc cattgatgct ttatgcacag acatggacat cagagctggt
     8761 acagagagac acaaggctaa gagactctac gtttcattgg cacctccgat gcaacaggtg
     8821 tgtgagaccc attgacgacg tgaccctgga gacctctcag atcttcgagt ttccggatgt
     8881 gtcgaaaaga atatccagaa tggtttctgg ggctgtgcct cacttccaga ggcttcccga
     8941 tatccgtctg agaccaggag attttgaatc tctaagcggt agagaaaagt ctcaccatat
     9001 cggatcagct caggggctct tatactcaat cttagtggca attcacgact caggatacaa
     9061 tgatggaacc atcttccctg tcaacatata cggcaaggtt tcccctagag actatttgag
     9121 agggctcgca aggggagtat tgataggatc ctcgatttgc ttcttgacaa gaatgacaaa
     9181 tatcaatatt aatagacctc ttgaattggt ctcaggggta atctcatata ttctcctgag
     9241 gctagataac catccctcct tgtacataat gctcagagaa ccgtctctta gaggagagat
     9301 attttctatc cctcagaaaa tccccgccgc ttatccaacc actatgaaag aaggcaacag
     9361 atcaatcttg tgttatctcc aacatgtgct acgctatgag cgagagataa tcacggcgtc
     9421 tccagagaat gactggctat ggatcttttc agactttaga agtgccaaaa tgacgtacct
     9481 atccctcatt acttaccagt ctcatcttct actccagagg gttgagagaa acctatctaa
     9541 gagtatgaga gataacctgc gacaattgag ttctttgatg aggcaggtgc tgggcgggca
     9601 cggagaagat accttagagt cagacgacaa cattcaacga ctgctaaaag actctttacg
     9661 aaggacaaga tgggtggatc aagaggtgcg ccatgcagct agaaccatga ctggagatta
     9721 cagccccaac aagaaggtgt cccgtaaggt aggatgttca gaatgggtct gctctgctca
     9781 acaggttgca gtctctacct cagcaaaccc ggcccctgtc tcggagcttg acataagggc
     9841 cctctctaag aggttccaga accctttgat ctcgggcttg agagtggttc agtgggcaac
     9901 cggtgctcat tataagctta agcctattct agatgatctc aatgttttcc catctctctg
     9961 ccttgtagtt ggggacgggt caggggggat atcaagggca gtcctcaaca tgtttccaga
    10021 tgccaagctt gtgttcaaca gtcttttaga ggtgaatgac ctgatggctt ccggaacaca
    10081 tccactgcct ccttcagcaa tcatgagggg aggaaatgat atcgtctcca gagtgataga
    10141 tcttgactca atctgggaaa aaccgtccga cttgagaaac ttggcaacct ggaaatactt
    10201 ccagtcagtc caaaagcagg tcaacatgtc ctatgacctc attatttgcg atgcagaagt
    10261 tactgacatt gcatctatca accggatcac cctgttaatg tccgattttg cattgtctat
    10321 agatggacca ctctatttgg tcttcaaaac ttatgggact atgctagtaa atccaaacta
    10381 caaggctatt caacacctgt caagagcgtt cccctcggtc acagggttta tcacccaagt
    10441 aacttcgtct ttttcatctg agctctacct ccgattctcc aaacgaggga agtttttcag
    10501 agatgctgag tacttgacct cttccaccct tcgagaaatg agccttgtgt tattcaattg
    10561 tagcagcccc aagagtgaga tgcagagagc tcgttccttg aactatcagg atcttgtgag
    10621 aggatttcct gaagaaatca tatcaaatcc ttacaatgag atgatcataa ctctgattga
    10681 cagtgatgta gaatcttttc tagtccacaa gatggttgat gatcttgagt tacagagggg
    10741 aactctgtct aaagtggcta tcattatagc catcatgata gttttctcca acagagtctt
    10801 caacgtttcc aaacccctaa ctgacccctc gttctatcca ccgtctgatc ccaaaatcct
    10861 gaggcacttc aacatatgtt gcagtactat gatgtatcta tctactgctt taggtgacgt
    10921 ccctagcttc gcaagacttc acgacctgta taacagacct ataacttatt acttcagaaa
    10981 gcaagtcatt cgagggaacg tttatctatc ttggagttgg tccaacgaca cctcagtgtt
    11041 caaaagggta gcctgtaatt ctagcctgag tctgtcatct cactggatca ggttgattta
    11101 caagatagtg aagactacca gactcgttgg cagcatcaag gatctatcca gagaagtgga
    11161 aagacacctt cataggtaca acaggtggat caccctagag gatatcagat ctagatcatc
    11221 cctactagac tacagttgcc tgtgaaccgg atactcctgg aagcctgccc atgctaagac
    11281 tcttgtgtga tgtatcttga aaaaaacaag atcctaaatc tgaacctttg gttgtttgat
    11341 tgtttttctc atttttgttg tttatttgtt aagcgtgggt cggcatggca tctccacctc
    11401 ctcgcggtcc gacctgggca tccgaaggag gacgcacgtc cactcggatg gctaagggag
    11461 aagggcgaat tccagcacac tggcggccgt tactagtgga tccgagctcg gtaccgagct
    11521 cggatccact agtccagtgt ggtggaattc tgcagatatc cagcacagtg gcggccgctc
    11581 gagtctagag ggcccgttta aacccgctga tcagcctcga ctgtgccttc tagttgccag
    11641 ccatctgttg tttgcccctc ccccgtgcct tccttgaccc tggaaggtgc cactcccact
    11701 gtcctttcct aataaaatga ggaaattgca tcgcattgtc tgagtaggtg tcattctatt
    11761 ctggggggtg gggtggggca ggacagcaag ggggaggatt gggaagacaa tagcaggcat
    11821 gctggggatg cggtgggctc tatggcttct gaggcggaaa gaaccagctg gggctctagg
    11881 gggtatcccc nnnnnnnnnn nnnnnnnnnn nnnnnnnnnn nnnnnnnnnn nnnnnnnnnn
    11941 nnnnnnnnnn nnnnnnnnnn nnnnnnnnnn nnnnnnnnnn nnnnnnnnnn nnnnnnnnnn
    12001 nnnnnnnnnn nnnncnnnnn nnnnnnnnnn nnnnnnnnnn nnnnnnnnnn nnnnnnnnnn
    12061 nnnnnnnnnn nnnnnnnnnn nnnnnnnnnn nnnnnnnnnn nnnnnnannn nnnnnnnnnn
    12121 nnnnnnnnnn nnnnnnnnnn nnnnnnnnnn nnnnnncctt tgacgttgga gtccacgttc
    12181 tttaatagtg gactcttgtt ccaaactgga acaacactca accctatctc ggtctattct
    12241 tttgatttat aagggatttt gccgatttcg gcctattggt taaaaaatga gctgatttaa
    12301 caaaaattta acgcgaatta attctgtgga atgtgtgtca gttagggtgt ggaaagtccc
    12361 caggctcccc agcaggcaga agtatgcaaa gcatgcatct caattagtca gcaaccaggt
    12421 gtggaaagtc cccaggctcc ccagcaggca gaagtatgca aagcatgcat ctcaattagt
    12481 cagcaaccat agtcccgccc ctaactccgc ccatcccgcc cctaactccg cccagttccg
    12541 cccattctcc gccccatggc tgactaattt tttttattta tgcagaggcc gaggccgcct
    12601 ctgcctctga gctattccag aagtagtgag gaggcttttt tggaggccta ggcttttgca
    12661 aaaagctccc gggagcttgt atatccattt tcggatctga tcagcacgtg ttgacaatta
    12721 atcatcggca tagtatatcg gcatagtata atacgacaag gtgaggaact aaaccatggc
    12781 caagttgacc agtgccgttc cggtgctcac cgcgcgcgac gtcgccggag cggtcgagtt
    12841 ctggaccgac cggctcgggt tctcccggga cttcgtggag gacgacttcg ccggtgtggt
    12901 ccgggacgac gtgaccctgt tcatcagcgc ggtccaggac caggtggtgc cggacaacac
    12961 cctggcctgg gtgtgggtgc gcggcctgga cgagctgtac gccgagtggt cggaggtcgt
    13021 gtccacgaac ttccgggacg cctccgggcc ggccatgacc gagatcggcg agcagccgtg
    13081 ggggcgggag ttcgccctgc gcgacccggc cggcaactgc gtgcacttcg tggccgagga
    13141 gcaggactga cacgtgctac gagatttcga ttccaccgcc gccttctatg aaaggttggg
    13201 cttcggaatc gttttccggg acgccggctg gatgatcctc cagcgcgggg atctcatgct
    13261 ggagttcttc gcccacccca acttgtttat tgcagcttat aatggttaca aataaagcaa
    13321 tagcatcaca aatttcacaa ataaagcatt tttttcactg cattctagtt gtggtttgtc
    13381 caaactcatc aatgtatctt atcatgtctg tataccgtcg acctctagct agagcttggc
    13441 gtaatcatgg tcatagctgt ttcctgtgtg aaattgttat ccgctcacaa ttccacacaa
    13501 catacgagcc ggaagcataa agtgtaaagc ctggggtgcc taatgagtga gctaactcac
    13561 attaattgcg ttgcgctcac tgcccgcttt ccagtcggga aacctgtcgt gccagctgca
    13621 ttaatgaatc ggccaacgcg cggggagagg cggtttgcgt attgggcgct cttccgcttc
    13681 ctcgctcact gactcgctgc gctcggtcgt tcggctgcgg cgagcggtat cagctcactc
    13741 aaaggcggta atacggttat ccacagaatc aggggataac gcaggaaaga acatgtgagc
    13801 aaaaggccag caaaaggcca ggaaccgtaa aaaggccgcg ttgctggcgt ttttccatag
    13861 gctccgcccc cctgacgagc atcacaaaaa tcgacgctca agtcagaggt ggcgaaaccc
    13921 gacaggacta taaagatacc aggcgtttcc ccctggaagc tccctcgtgc gctctcctgt
    13981 tccgaccctg ccgcttaccg gatacctgtc cgcctttctc ccttcgggaa gcgtggcgct
    14041 ttctcatagc tcacgctgta ggtatctcag ttcggtgtag gtcgttcgct ccaagctggg
    14101 ctgtgtgcac gaaccccccg ttcagcccga ccgctgcgcc ttatccggta actatcgtct
    14161 tgagtccaac ccggtaagac acgacttatc gccactggca gcagccactg gtaacaggat
    14221 tagcagagcg aggtatgtag gcggtgctac agagttcttg aagtggtggc ctaactacgg
    14281 ctacactaga agaacagtat ttggtatctg cgctctgctg aagccagtta ccttcggaaa
    14341 aagagttggt agctcttgat ccggcaaaca aaccaccgct ggtagcggtg gtttttttgt
    14401 ttgcaagcag cagattacgc gcagaaaaaa aggatctcaa gaagatcctt tgatcttttc
    14461 tacggggtct gacgctcagt ggaacgaaaa ctcacgttaa gggattttgg tcatgagatt
    14521 atcaaaaagg atcttcacct agatcctttt aaattaaaaa tgaagtttta aatcaatcta
    14581 aagtatatat gagtaaactt ggtctgacag ttaccaatgc ttaatcagtg aggcacctat
    14641 ctcagcgatc tgtctatttc gttcatccat agttgcctga ctccccgtcg tgtagataac
    14701 tacgatacgg gagggcttac catctggccc cagtgctgca atgataccgc gagacccacg
    14761 ctcaccggct ccagatttat cagcaataaa ccagccagcc ggaagggccg agcgcagaag
    14821 tggtcctgca actttatccg cctccatcca gtctattaat tgttgccggg aagctagagt
    14881 aagtagttcg ccagttaata gtttgcgcaa cgttgttgcc attgctacag gcatcgtggt
    14941 gtcacgctcg tcgtttggta tggcttcatt cagctccggt tcccaacgat caaggcgagt
    15001 tacatgatcc cccatgttgt gcaaaaaagc ggttagctcc ttcggtcctc cgatcgttgt
    15061 cagaagtaag ttggccgcag tgttatcact catggttatg gcagcactgc ataattctct
    15121 tactgtcatg ccatccgtaa gatgcttttc tgtgactggt gagtactcaa ccaagtcatt
    15181 ctgagaatag tgtatgcggc gaccgagttg ctcttgcccg gcgtcaatac gggataatac
    15241 cgcgccacat agcagaactt taaaagtgct catcattgga aaacgttctt cggggcgaaa
    15301 actctcaagg atcttaccgc tgttgagatc cagttcgatg taacccactc gtgcacccaa
    15361 ctgatcttca gcatctttta ctttcaccag cgtttctggg tgagcaaaaa caggaaggca
    15421 aaatgccgca aaaaagggaa taagggcgac acggaaatgt tgaatactca tactcttcct
    15481 ttttcaatat tattgaagca tttatcaggg ttattgtctc atgagcggat acatatttga
    15541 atgtatttag aaaaataaac aaataggggt tccgcgcaca tttccccgaa aagtgccacc
    15601 tgacgtcgac ggatcgggag atctcccgat cccctatggt gcactctcag tacaatctgc
    15661 tctgatgccg catagttaag ccagtatctg ctccctgctt gtgtgttgga ggtcgctgag
    15721 tagtgcgcga gcaaaattta agctacaaca aggcaaggct tgaccgacaa ttgcatgaag
    15781 aatctgctta gggttaggcg ttttgcgctg cttcgcgatg tacgggccag atatacgcgt
    15841 t
//
