>Addgene plasmid #32635 | pSADdeltaG-GFP-F2 | addgene partial sequence | sequence record 38584 | CMV-F 5'-CGCAAATGGGCGGTAGGCGTG-3'
CTCTCTGGCTAACTAGAGAACCCACTGCTTACTGGCTTATCGAAATTAATACGACTCACTATAGGGAGAC
CCAAGCTGGCTAGATTAAGCGTCTGATGAGTCCGTGAGGACGAAACCCGGAGTCCCGGGTCACGCTTAAC
AACCAGATCAAAGAAAAAACAGACATTGTCAATTGCAAAGCAAAAATGTAACACCCCTACAATGGATGCC
GACAAGATTGTATTCAAAGTCAATAATCAGGTGGTCTCTTTGAAGCCTGAGATTATCGTGGATCAATATG
AGTACAAGTACCCTGCCATCAAAGATTTGAAAAAGCCCTGTATAACCCTAGGAAAGGCTCCCGATTTAAA
TAAAGCATACAAGTCAGTTTTGTCAGGCATGAGCGCCGCCAAACTTAATCCTGACGATGTATGTTCCTAT
TTGGCAGCGGCAATGCAGTTTTTTGAGGGGACATGTCCGGAAGACTGGACCAGCTATGGAATTGTGATTG
CACGAAAAGGAGATAAGATCACCCCAGGTTCTCTGGTGGAGATAAAACGTACTGATGTAGAAGGGAATTG
GGCTCTGACAGGAGGCATGGAACTGACAAGAGACCCCACTGTCCCTGAGCATGCGTCCTTAGTCGGTCTT
CTCTTGAGTCTGTATAGGTTGAGCAAAATATCCGGGCAAAACACTGGTAACTATAAGACAAACATTGCAG
ACAGGATAGAGCAGATTTTTGAGACAGCCCCTTTTGTTAAAATCGTGGAACACCATACTCTAATGACAAC
TCACAAAATGTGTGCTAATTGGAGTACTATACCAAACT
