>Addgene plasmid #32635 | pSADdeltaG-GFP-F2 | addgene partial sequence | sequence record 39202 | B19L-R 5'-CGATTGGGTCAATAGGGTCA
CATCTTGAAGTAAGTCTCAGGTTGAGAAGTGTTGCCAGTTGTTCTTCTGATCTAATGTTTTTTTCTCGAC
TGAAAAGCTACCGCGGGTCGGCCGCTTTACTTGTACAGCTCGTCCATGCCGAGAGTGATCCCGGCGGCGG
TCACGAACTCCAGCAGGACCATGTGATCGCGCTTCTCGTTGGGGTCTTTGCTCAGGGCGGACTGGGTGCT
CAGGTAGTGGTTGTTGGGCAGCAGCACGGGGCCGTCGCCGATGGGGGTGTTCTGCTGGTAGTGGTCGGCG
AGCTGCACGCTGCCGTCCTCGATGTTGTGGCGGATCTTGAAGTTCACCTTGATGCCGTTCTTCTGCTTGT
CGGCCATGATATAGACGTTGTGGCTGTTGTAGTTGTACTCCAGCTTGTGCCCCAGGATGTTGCCGTCCTC
CTTGAAGTCGATGCCCTTCAGCTCGATGCGGTTCACCAGGGTGTCGCCCTCGAACTTCACCTCGGCGCGG
GTCTTGTAGTTGCCGTCGTCCTTGAAGAAGATGGTGCGCTCCTGGACGTAGCCTTCGGGCATGGCGGACT
TGAAGAAGTCGTGCTGCTTCATGTGGTCGGGGTAGCGGCTGAAGCACTGCACGCCGTAGGTCAGGGTGGT
CACGAGGGTGGGCCAGGGCACGGGCAGCTTGCCGGTGGTGCAGATGAACTTCAGGGTCAGCTTGCCGTAG
GTGGCATCGCCCTCGCCCTCGCCGGACACGCTGAACTTGTGGCCGTTTACGTCGCCGTCCAGCTCGACCA
GGATGGGCACCACCCCGGTGAACAGCTCCTCG
